>Addgene plasmid #199081 | pGLDV_20 [31e1G] | addgene full sequence | sequence record 398505 | Addgene NGS Result
CTATCCCATATCACCAGCTCACCGTCTTTCATTGCCATACGAAATTCCGGATGAGCATTCATCAGGCGGG
CAAGAATGTGAATAAAGGCCGGATAAAACTTGTGCTTATTTTTCTTTACGGTCTTTAAAAAGGCCGTAAT
ATCCAGCTGAACGGTCTGGTTATAGGTACATTGAGCAACTGACTGAAATGCCTCAAAATGTTCTTTACGA
TGCCATTGGGATATATCAACGGTGGTATATCCAGTGATTTTTTTCTCCATTTTAGCTTCCTTAGCTCCTG
AAAATCTCGATAACTCAAAAAATACGCCCGGTAGTGATCTTATTTCATTATGGTGAAAGTTGGAACCTCT
TACGTGCCGATCAACGTCTCATTGATACCTGAAACAAAACCCATCGTACGGCCAAGGAAGTCTCCAATAA
CTGTGATCCACCACAAGCGCCAGGGTTTTCCCAGTCACGACGTTGTAAAACGACGGCCAGTCATGCATAA
TCCGCACGCATCTGGAATAAGGAAGTGCCATTCCGCCTGACCTTAGCGTGCGAACAGCACGCTATTGTTG
TATCATTACTCGCATCCATTCTCAGGCTGTCTCGTCTCGTCTCCGAGGTCTCAGGAGAATGTGAAGAGCG
AAAGTGAAACGTGATTTCATGCGTCATTTTGAACATTTTGTAAATCTTATTTAATAATGTGTGCGGCAAT
TCACATTTAATTTATGAATGTTTTCTTAACATCGCGGCAACTCAAGAAACGGCAGGTTCGGATCTTAGCT
ACTAGAGAAAGAGGAGAAATACTAGATGCGTAAAGGCGAAGAACTGTTCACTGGTGTCGTCCCTATTCTG
GTGGAACTGGATGGTGATGTCAACGGTCATAAGTTTTCCGTGCGTGGCGAGGGTGAAGGTGACGCAACTA
ATGGTAAACTGACGCTGAAGTTCATCTGTACTACTGGTAAACTGCCGGTTCCTTGGCCGACTCTGGTAAC
GACGCTGACTTATGGTGTTCAGTGCTTTGCTCGTTATCCGGACCATATGAAGCAGCATGACTTCTTCAAG
TCCGCCATGCCGGAAGGCTATGTGCAGGAACGCACGATTTCCTTTAAGGATGACGGCACGTACAAAACGC
GTGCGGAAGTGAAATTTGAAGGCGATACCCTGGTAAACCGCATTGAGCTGAAAGGCATTGACTTTAAAGA
GGACGGCAATATCCTGGGCCATAAGCTGGAATACAATTTTAACAGCCACAATGTTTACATCACCGCCGAT
AAACAAAAAAATGGCATTAAAGCGAATTTTAAAATTCGCCACAACGTGGAGGATGGCAGCGTGCAGCTGG
CTGATCACTACCAGCAAAACACTCCAATCGGTGATGGTCCTGTTCTGCTGCCAGACAATCACTATCTGAG
CACGCAAAGCGTTCTGTCTAAAGATCCGAACGAGAAACGCGATCATATGGTTCTGCTGGAGTTCGTAACC
GCAGCGGGCATCACGCATGGTATGGATGAACTGTACAAATGATTCAGCCAAAAAACTTAAGACCGCCGGT
CTTGTCCACTACCTTGCAGTAATGCGGTGGACAGGATCGGCGGTTTTCTTTTCTCTTCTCAAGCTCTTCA
GGTATACTTGAGACCACCCCAGGATACATAGATTACCACAACTCCGAGCCCTTCCACCTAGCGTGCTAAC
CACGCACGCTATTGTTGTATAGGCTAGGTGGAGGCTCAGTGATGATAAGTCTGCGATGGTGGATGCATGT
GTCATGGTCATAGCTGTTTCCTGTGTGAAATTGTTATCCGCTCAGAGGGCACAATCCTATTCCGCGCTAT
CCGACAATCTCCAAGACATTAGGTGGAGTTCAGTTCGGCGTATGGCATATGTCGCTGGAAAGAACATGTG
AGCAAAAGGCCAGCAAAAGGCCAGGAACCGTAAAAAGGCCGCGTTGCTGGCGTTACAGCTGGGCGCGCCC
CATGTCAGCCGTTAAGTGTTCCTGTGTCACTCAAAATTGCTTTGAGAGGCTCTAAGGGCTTCTCAGTGCG
TTACATCCCTGGCTTGTTGTCCACAACCGTTAAACCTTAAAGGCTTTAAAAGCCTTATATATTCTTTTTT
TTCTTATAAAACTTAAAACCTTAGAGGCTATTTAAGTTGCTGATTTATATTAATTTTATTGTTCAAACAT
GAGAGCTTAGTACGTGAAACATGAGAGCTTAGTACGTTAGCCATGAGAGCTTAGTACGTTAGCCATGAGG
GTTTAGTTCGTTAAACATGAGAGCTTAGTACGTTAAACATGAGAGCTTAGTACGTGAAACATGAGAGCTT
AGTACGTACTATCAACAGGTTGAACTGCTGATCTTCAGATCGGCGCGCCGGCCGGCCGAAGATCCTTTGA
TCTTTTCTACGGGGTCTGACGCTCTATTCAACAAAGCCGCCGTCCCGTCAAGTCAGCGTAAATGGGTAGG
GGGCTTCAAATCGTCCCCCCATACGATATAAGTTGTTACTAGTGCTTGGATTCTCACCAATAAAAAACGC
CCGGCGGCAACCGAGCGTTCTGAACAAATCCAGATGGAGTTCTGAGGTCATTACTGGATCTATCAACAGG
AGTCCAAGCGAGCTCGATATCAAATTACGCCCCGCCCTGCCACTCATCGCAGTACTGTTGTAATTCATTA
AGCATTCTGCCGACATGGAAGCCATCACAAACGGCATGATGAACCTGAATCGCCAGCGGCATCAGCACCT
TGTCGCCTTGCGTATAATATTTGCCCATGGTGAAAACGGGGGCGAAGAAGTTGTCCATATTGGCCACGTT
TAAATCAAAACTGGTGAAACTCACCCAGGGATTGGCTGAGACGAAAAACATATTCTCAATAAACCCTTTA
GGGAAATAGGCCAGGTTTTCACCGTAACACGCCACATCTTGCGAATATATGTGTAGAAACTGCCGGAAAT
CGTCGTGGTATTCACTCCAGAGCGATGAAAACGTTTCAGTTTGCTCATGGAAAACGGTGTAACAAGGGTG
AACA
Features (pLannotate 1.2.2; 6 found; start..end, strand, type, name):
    261..363     -  promoter       cat promoter: promoter of the E. coli cat gene encoding chloramphenicol acetyltransferase
    438..481     -  CDS            lacZα (fragment): LacZα fragment of β-galactosidase; lacZ fragment
    796..1509    +  CDS            superfolder GFP: GFP variant that folds robustly even when fused to poorly folded proteins (Pédelacq et al., 2006)
   1963..2351    -  rep_origin     R6K γ ori: γ replication origin from E. coli plasmid R6K; requires the R6K initiator protein pi for replication
   2500..2594    -  terminator     lambda t0 terminator: transcription terminator from phage lambda
   2618..260     -  CDS            cat (across the origin): CAT_ECOLX - Experimental evidence at protein level: Swiss-Prot protein existence level 1. This enzyme is an effector of chloramphenicol resistance in bacteria. From Escherichia coli. This protein is used as a marker in many commonly used cloning vectors, such as pACYC184.
