[The description below was written by a language model from this plasmid's Addgene catalogue record and pLannotate feature annotations shown in this document.]
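Description:
pGLDV_20 [31e1G] is a small (about 3.0 kb) empty acceptor vector for hierarchical modular DNA assembly, catalogued as a synthetic biology backbone for "Even" level assemblies. Part of it derives from a previously published assembly toolkit, and the odd/even naming suggests a recursive scheme in which products alternate between two classes of receiver plasmid. The record does not state the restriction enzymes or overhangs involved, and no such sites appear in the feature table. It carries no gene of interest. In place of an insert it holds a superfolder GFP dropout cassette, which is displaced when parts are assembled correctly, so that non-fluorescent colonies mark successful assemblies and fluorescent ones mark uncut or re-ligated vector. A short lacZα remnant lies upstream of the sfGFP coding sequence. The promoter driving sfGFP is not annotated, although the depositor notes that glucose represses dropout expression and that escape mutants can arise without this repression. That comment calls the reporter "sfYFP", whereas the stated purpose and the sequence annotation both identify it as sfGFP.

Replication depends on the R6K γ origin, which works only in hosts that supply the pi initiator protein. This is why the plasmid is maintained in a pir-116 E. coli strain, where it is recorded as high copy. Because this origin is conditional, the backbone should not replicate by itself in bacteria lacking pir. That fits the associated study's aim of screening candidate origins of replication in non-model bacteria, although the record does not spell out this rationale. Selection is by chloramphenicol resistance from the cat gene, which is expressed from its native promoter, spans the sequence numbering origin, and is followed by a lambda t0 terminator.
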