Addgene plasmid #199081: pGLDV_20 [31e1G]
Purpose: (Empty Backbone) Even assembly vector with sfGFP dropout for Even level assemblies
Depositing lab: Charlie Gilbert & Nili Ostrov & Cultivarium Tools. Depositing organization: Cultivarium, Convergent Research. Publication: A scalable framework for high-throughput identification of functional origins of replication in non-model bacteria. Gilbert C, Brumwell SL, Crits-Christoph A, Kang SC, Martin-Moldes Z, Alsharif W, Esmurria A, Nguyen M-A, Lee HH, Ostrov N. bioRxiv 2023.05.19.541510 10.1101/2023.05.19.541510.
Backbone
  Vector backbone: n/a
  Vector type: Synthetic Biology
Growth in bacteria
  Bacterial resistance: Chloramphenicol, 25 μg/mL
  Growth temperature: 37°C
  Growth strain: E. coli pir-116
  Growth instructions: Supplement LB growth medium with 2% glucose (w/v)
  Copy number: High Copy
Gene/Insert
  Gene/Insert name: None
Resource information
  A portion of this plasmid was derived from a plasmid made by: Jim Haseloff (Pollak et al. 2018 https://doi.org/10.1111/nph.15625)
Terms and licenses: Academic/Nonprofit Terms; Industry Terms: Not Available to Industry
Depositor comments: For standard propagation, supplement LB growth medium with 2% glucose (w/v) to repress sfYFP dropout expression, otherwise escape mutants may arise.
How to cite: pGLDV_20 [31e1G] was a gift from Charlie Gilbert & Nili Ostrov & Cultivarium Tools (Addgene plasmid # 199081 ; http://n2t.net/addgene:199081 ; RRID:Addgene_199081)
